Addgene plasmid #35142: 2PH-PLCdelta-GFP
Depositing lab: Sergio Grinstein.
Backbone
  Vector backbone: pEGFP-N1
  Backbone manufacturer: Clontech
  Backbone size w/o insert (bp): 4700
  Vector type: Mammalian Expression
  Selectable markers: Neomycin (select with G418)
Growth in bacteria
  Bacterial resistance: Kanamycin, 50 μg/mL
  Growth temperature: 37°C
  Growth strain: DH5alpha
  Copy number: High Copy
Gene/Insert
  Gene/Insert name: 2PH-PLCdelta (alt name: PLCD)
  Mutation: Contains 2 tandem PH-PLCdelta domains
  Promoter: CMV
  Tag / fusion protein: EGFP (C terminal on backbone)
  Cloning method: Restriction Enzyme; 5′ cloning site None (unknown if destroyed); 3′ cloning site None (unknown if destroyed)
  Sequencing primers: 5′ CMV-Fwd; 3′ EGFP-N
Terms and licenses: Academic/Nonprofit Terms; Industry Terms: Not Available to Industry
How to cite: 2PH-PLCdelta-GFP was a gift from Sergio Grinstein (Addgene plasmid # 35142 ; http://n2t.net/addgene:35142 ; RRID:Addgene_35142)
