[The description below was written by a language model from this plasmid's Addgene catalogue record and pLannotate feature annotations shown in this document.]
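Description:
2PH-PLCdelta-GFP is a mammalian expression plasmid built on the Clontech pEGFP-N1 backbone. It encodes two tandem copies of the pleckstrin homology (PH) domain of phospholipase C delta fused at the C-terminus to EGFP. The fusion is transcribed from the human cytomegalovirus immediate-early enhancer and promoter and terminated by the SV40 polyadenylation signal. In the sequenced 5,611 nt record, the insert region is annotated as two adjacent, slightly overlapping PLCD1 fragments. One best matches the rat protein and the other the human protein, and the catalogue entry does not state the species of origin. These fragments are followed directly by the EGFP coding sequence. A short T7 gene 10-type ribosome binding site is annotated just upstream of the insert, probably carried over from an earlier cloning step. The cloning sites used are not recorded.

The plasmid is propagated in E. coli at high copy from a pUC-type ColE1 origin, and an f1 origin is also present. A single Tn5 aminoglycoside phosphotransferase (NeoR/KanR) gene is driven by both a bacterial bla promoter and the SV40 early promoter and ends with the HSV TK polyadenylation signal. It gives kanamycin resistance in bacteria and G418 selection in mammalian cells. Small annotated fragments of large T antigen, ble and the bGH poly(A) signal appear to be backbone remnants rather than functional parts.

The PLC delta PH domain binds phosphatidylinositol 4,5-bisphosphate, so GFP fusions of this kind generally serve as live-cell fluorescent probes for the distribution and dynamics of this lipid at membranes. Duplicating the domain would be expected to increase binding avidity, but the record itself does not state an intended use.
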