Features (pLannotate 1.2.2; 18 found; start..end, strand, type, name):
      1..304     +  enhancer       CMV enhancer: human cytomegalovirus immediate early enhancer
    305..508     +  promoter       CMV promoter: human cytomegalovirus (CMV) immediate early promoter
    531..554     +  misc_feature   MCS (fragment): multiple cloning site
    558..580     +  RBS            RBS: efficient ribosome binding site from bacteriophage T7 gene 10 (Olins and Rangwala, 1989)
    588..1124    +  CDS            Plcd1 (fragment): PLCD1_RAT - Experimental evidence at protein level: Swiss-Prot protein existence level 1. The production of the second messenger molecules diacylglycerol (DAG) and inositol 1,4,5-trisphosphate (IP3) is mediated by activated phosphatidylinositol-specific phospholipase C enzymes (PubMed:16000311). Essential for trophoblast and placental development (By similarity). Binds phosphatidylinositol 4,5-bisphosphate (By similarity). From Rattus norvegicus (Rat).
   1074..1481    +  CDS            PLCD1 (fragment): PLCD1_HUMAN - Experimental evidence at protein level: Swiss-Prot protein existence level 1. The production of the second messenger molecules diacylglycerol (DAG) and inositol 1,4,5-trisphosphate (IP3) is mediated by activated phosphatidylinositol-specific phospholipase C enzymes (PubMed:9188725). Essential for trophoblast and placental development (By similarity). Binds phosphatidylinositol 4,5-bisphosphate (PubMed:7890667, PubMed:9188725). From Homo sapiens (Human).
   1497..2216    +  CDS            EGFP: the original enhanced GFP (Yang et al., 1996) mammalian codon-optimized
   2233..2316    +  CDS            large T antigen (fragment): large T antigen from SV40 (simian virus 40)
   2339..2460    +  polyA_signal   SV40 poly(A) signal: SV40 polyadenylation signal
   2494..2922    -  rep_origin     f1 ori (sequence partly withheld): f1 bacteriophage origin of replication; arrow indicates direction of (+) strand synthesis
   2949..3053    +  promoter       AmpR promoter: bla
   3055..3412    +  promoter       SV40 promoter: SV40 enhancer and early promoter
   3447..4241    +  CDS            NeoR/KanR: aminoglycoside phosphotransferase from Tn5; aph(3')-II (or nptII); confers resistance to neomycin, kanamycin, and G418 (Geneticin®)
   4262..4414    +  CDS            ble (fragment): BLE_KLEPN - Experimental evidence at protein level: Swiss-Prot protein existence level 1. Binding protein with a strong affinity to the bleomycin family of antibiotics. Binds to CL990; an antimitotic-antibiotic compound. From Klebsiella pneumoniae.
   4473..4520    +  polyA_signal   HSV TK poly(A) signal: herpes simplex virus thymidine kinase polyadenylation signal (Cole and Stacy, 1985)
   4611..4627    -  polyA_signal   bGH poly(A) signal (fragment): bovine growth hormone polyadenylation signal
   4849..5437    +  rep_origin     ori: high-copy-number ColE1/pMB1/pBR322/pUC origin of replication
   5552..5611    +  enhancer       CMV enhancer (fragment): human cytomegalovirus immediate early enhancer
>Addgene plasmid #35142 | 2PH-PLCdelta-GFP | addgene full sequence | sequence record 242412 | Addgene NGS Result
CGTTACATAACTTACGGTAAATGGCCCGCCTGGCTGACCGCCCAACGACCCCCGCCCATTGACGTCAATA
ATGACGTATGTTCCCATAGTAACGCCAATAGGGACTTTCCATTGACGTCAATGGGTGGAGTATTTACGGT
AAACTGCCCACTTGGCAGTACATCAAGTGTATCATATGCCAAGTACGCCCCCTATTGACGTCAATGACGG
TAAATGGCCCGCCTGGCATTATGCCCAGTACATGACCTTATGGGACTTTCCTACTTGGCAGTACATCTAC
GTATTAGTCATCGCTATTACCATGGTGATGCGGTTTTGGCAGTACATCAATGGGCGTGGATAGCGGTTTG
ACTCACGGGGATTTCCAAGTCTCCACCCCATTGACGTCAATGGGAGTTTGTTTTGGCACCAAAATCAACG
GGACTTTCCAAAATGTCGTAACAACTCCGCCCCATTGACGCAAATGGGCGGTAGGCGTGTACGGTGGGAG
GTCTATATAAGCAGAGCTGGTTTAGTGAACCGTCAGATCCGCTAGCGCTACCGGACTCAGATCTAATTTT
GTTTAACTTTAAGAAGGAGATATACATATGGACTCGGGCCGGGACTTCCTGACCCTGCACGGCCTACAGG
ATGATGAGGATCTACAGGCGCTGCTGAAGGGCAGCCAGCTCCTGAAGGTGAAGTCCAGCTCATGGAGGAG
AGAGCGCTTCTACAAGTTGCAGGAGGACTGCAAGACCATCTGGCAGGAGTCCCGCAAGGTCATGCGGACC
CCGGAGTCCCAGCTGTTCTCCATCGAGGACATTCAGGAGGTGCGAATGGGGCACCGCACGGAGGGTCTGG
AGAAGTTCGCCCGTGATGTGCCCGAGGACCGCTGCTTCTCCATTGTCTTCAAGGACCAGCGCAATACACT
AGACCTCATCGCCCCATCGCCAGCTGATGCCCAGCACTGGGTGCTGGGGCTGCACAAGATCATCCACCAC
TCAGGCTCCATGGACCAGCGTCAGAAGCTACAGCACTGGATTCACTCCTGCTTGCGAAAAGGTGGCAAAA
ACAAGGACAACAAGATAATCCATATGGACTCGGGCCGGGACTTCCTGACCCTGCACGGCCTACAGGATGA
TGAGGATCTACAGGCGCTGCTGAAGGGCAGCCAGCTCCTGAAGGTGAAGTCCAGCTCATGGAGGAGAGAG
CGCTTCTACAAGTTGCAGGAGGACTGCAAGACCATCTGGCAGGAGTCCCGCAAGGTCATGCGGACCCCGG
AGTCCCAGCTGTTCTCCATCGAGGACATTCAGGAGGTGCGAATGGGGCACCGCACGGAGGGTCTGGAGAA
GTTCGCCCGTGATGTGCCCGAGGACCGCTGCTTCTCCATTGTCTTCAAGGACCAGCGCAATACACTAGAC
CTCATCGCCCCATCGCCAGCTGATGCCCAGCACTGGGTGCTGGGGCTGCACAAGATCATCCACCACTCAG
GCTCCATGGATCCACCGGTCGCCACCATGGTGAGCAAGGGCGAGGAGCTGTTCACCGGGGTGGTGCCCAT
CCTGGTCGAGCTGGACGGCGACGTAAACGGCCACAAGTTCAGCGTGTCCGGCGAGGGCGAGGGCGATGCC
ACCTACGGCAAGCTGACCCTGAAGTTCATCTGCACCACCGGCAAGCTGCCCGTGCCCTGGCCCACCCTCG
TGACCACCCTGACCTACGGCGTGCAGTGCTTCAGCCGCTACCCCGACCACATGAAGCAGCACGACTTCTT
CAAGTCCGCCATGCCCGAAGGCTACGTCCAGGAGCGCACCATCTTCTTCAAGGACGACGGCAACTACAAG
ACCCGCGCCGAGGTGAAGTTCGAGGGCGACACCCTGGTGAACCGCATCGAGCTGAAGGGCATCGACTTCA
AGGAGGACGGCAACATCCTGGGGCACAAGCTGGAGTACAACTACAACAGCCACAACGTCTATATCATGGC
CGACAAGCAGAAGAACGGCATCAAGGTGAACTTCAAGATCCGCCACAACATCGAGGACGGCAGCGTGCAG
CTCGCCGACCACTACCAGCAGAACACCCCCATCGGCGACGGCCCCGTGCTGCTGCCCGACAACCACTACC
TGAGCACCCAGTCCGCCCTGAGCAAAGACCCCAACGAGAAGCGCGATCACATGGTCCTGCTGGAGTTCGT
GACCGCCGCCGGGATCACTCTCGGCATGGACGAGCTGTACAAGTAAAGCGGCCGCGACTCTAGATCATAA
TCAGCCATACCACATTTGTAGAGGTTTTACTTGCTTTAAAAAACCTCCCACACCTCCCCCTGAACCTGAA
ACATAAAATGAATGCAATTGTTGTTGTTAACTTGTTTATTGCAGCTTATAATGGTTACAAATAAAGCAAT
AGCATCACAAATTTCACAAATAAAGCATTTTTTTCACTGCATTCTAGTTGTGGTTTGTCCAAACTCATCA
ATGTATCTTAAGGCGTAAATTGTAAGCGTTAATATTTTGTTAAAATTCGCGTTAAATTTTTGTTAAATCA
GCTCATTTTTTAACCAATAGGCCGAAATCGGCAAAATCCCTTATAAATCAAAAGAATAGACCGAGATAGG
GT
[37 nt withheld, positions 2593-2629]
AAAGAACGTGGACTCCAACGTCAAAGG
[49 nt withheld, positions 2657-2705]
T
[91 nt withheld, positions 2707-2797]
G
[124 nt withheld, positions 2799-2922]
CAGGTGGCACTTTTCGGGGAAATGTGCGCGGAACCCCTATTTGTTTATTTTTCTAAATACATTCAAATAT
GTATCCGCTCATGAGACAATAACCCTGATAAATGCTTCAATAATATTGAAAAAGGAAGAGTCCTGAGGCG
GAAAGAACCAGCTGTGGAATGTGTGTCAGTTAGGGTGTGGAAAGTCCCCAGGCTCCCCAGCAGGCAGAAG
TATGCAAAGCATGCATCTCAATTAGTCAGCAACCAGGTGTGGAAAGTCCCCAGGCTCCCCAGCAGGCAGA
AGTATGCAAAGCATGCATCTCAATTAGTCAGCAACCATAGTCCCGCCCCTAACTCCGCCCATCCCGCCCC
TAACTCCGCCCAGTTCCGCCCATTCTCCGCCCCATGGCTGACTAATTTTTTTTATTTATGCAGAGGCCGA
GGCCGCCTCGGCCTCTGAGCTATTCCAGAAGTAGTGAGGAGGCTTTTTTGGAGGCCTAGGCTTTTGCAAA
GATCGATCAAGAGACAGGATGAGGATCGTTTCGCATGATTGAACAAGATGGATTGCACGCAGGTTCTCCG
GCCGCTTGGGTGGAGAGGCTATTCGGCTATGACTGGGCACAACAGACAATCGGCTGCTCTGATGCCGCCG
TGTTCCGGCTGTCAGCGCAGGGGCGCCCGGTTCTTTTTGTCAAGACCGACCTGTCCGGTGCCCTGAATGA
ACTGCAAGACGAGGCAGCGCGGCTATCGTGGCTGGCCACGACGGGCGTTCCTTGCGCAGCTGTGCTCGAC
GTTGTCACTGAAGCGGGAAGGGACTGGCTGCTATTGGGCGAAGTGCCGGGGCAGGATCTCCTGTCATCTC
ACCTTGCTCCTGCCGAGAAAGTATCCATCATGGCTGATGCAATGCGGCGGCTGCATACGCTTGATCCGGC
TACCTGCCCATTCGACCACCAAGCGAAACATCGCATCGAGCGAGCACGTACTCGGATGGAAGCCGGTCTT
GTCGATCAGGATGATCTGGACGAAGAGCATCAGGGGCTCGCGCCAGCCGAACTGTTCGCCAGGCTCAAGG
CGAGCATGCCCGACGGCGAGGATCTCGTCGTGACCCATGGCGATGCCTGCTTGCCGAATATCATGGTGGA
AAATGGCCGCTTTTCTGGATTCATCGACTGTGGCCGGCTGGGTGTGGCGGACCGCTATCAGGACATAGCG
TTGGCTACCCGTGATATTGCTGAAGAGCTTGGCGGCGAATGGGCTGACCGCTTCCTCGTGCTTTACGGTA
TCGCCGCTCCCGATTCGCAGCGCATCGCCTTCTATCGCCTTCTTGACGAGTTCTTCTGAGCGGGACTCTG
GGGTTCGAAATGACCGACCAAGCGACGCCCAACCTGCCATCACGAGATTTCGATTCCACCGCCGCCTTCT
ATGAAAGGTTGGGCTTCGGAATCGTTTTCCGGGACGCCGGCTGGATGATCCTCCAGCGCGGGGATCTCAT
GCTGGAGTTCTTCGCCCACCCTAGGGGGAGGCTAACTGAAACACGGAAGGAGACAATACCGGAAGGAACC
CGCGCTATGACGGCAATAAAAAGACAGAATAAAACGCACGGTGTTGGGTCGTTTGTTCATAAACGCGGGG
TTCGGTCCCAGGGCTGGCACTCTGTCGATACCCCACCGAGACCCCATTGGGGCCAATACGCCCGCGTTTC
TTCCTTTTCCCCACCCCACCCCCCAAGTTCGGGTGAAGGCCCAGGGCTCGCAGCCAACGTCGGGGCGGCA
GGCCCTGCCATAGCCTCAGGTTACTCATATATACTTTAGATTGATTTAAAACTTCATTTTTAATTTAAAA
GGATCTAGGTGAAGATCCTTTTTGATAATCTCATGACCAAAATCCCTTAACGTGAGTTTTCGTTCCACTG
AGCGTCAGACCCCGTAGAAAAGATCAAAGGATCTTCTTGAGATCCTTTTTTTCTGCGCGTAATCTGCTGC
TTGCAAACAAAAAAACCACCGCTACCAGCGGTGGTTTGTTTGCCGGATCAAGAGCTACCAACTCTTTTTC
CGAAGGTAACTGGCTTCAGCAGAGCGCAGATACCAAATACTGTTCTTCTAGTGTAGCCGTAGTTAGGCCA
CCACTTCAAGAACTCTGTAGCACCGCCTACATACCTCGCTCTGCTAATCCTGTTACCAGTGGCTGCTGCC
AGTGGCGATAAGTCGTGTCTTACCGGGTTGGACTCAAGACGATAGTTACCGGATAAGGCGCAGCGGTCGG
GCTGAACGGGGGGTTCGTGCACACAGCCCAGCTTGGAGCGAACGACCTACACCGAACTGAGATACCTACA
GCGTGAGCTATGAGAAAGCGCCACGCTTCCCGAAGGGAGAAAGGCGGACAGGTATCCGGTAAGCGGCAGG
GTCGGAACAGGAGAGCGCACGAGGGAGCTTCCAGGGGGAAACGCCTGGTATCTTTATAGTCCTGTCGGGT
TTCGCCACCTCTGACTTGAGCGTCGATTTTTGTGATGCTCGTCAGGGGGGCGGAGCCTATGGAAAAACGC
CAGCAACGCGGCCTTTTTACGGTTCCTGGCCTTTTGCTGGCCTTTTGCTCACATGTTCTTTCCTGCGTTA
TCCCCTGATTCTGTGGATAACCGTATTACCGCCATGCATTAGTTATTAATAGTAATCAATTACGGGGTCA
TTAGTTCATAGCCCATATATGGAGTTCCG
