>Addgene plasmid #35142 | 2PH-PLCdelta-GFP | depositor partial sequence | sequence record 42779 | Fwd Primer
GAGCTGGTTTAGTGAACCGTCAGATCCGCTAGCGCTACCGGACTCAGATCTAATTTTGTTTAACTTTAAG
AAGGAGATATACATATGGACTCGGGCCGGGACTTCCTGACCCTGCACGGCCTACAGGATGATGAGGATCT
ACAGGCGCTGCTGAAGGGCAGCCAGCTCCTGAAGGTGAAGTCCAGCTCATGGAGGAGAGAGCGCTTCTAC
AAGTTGCAGGAGGACTGCAAGACCATCTGGCAGGAGTCCCGCAAGGTCATGCGGACCCCGGAGTCCCAGC
TGTTCTCCATCGAGGACATTCAGGAGGTGCGAATGGGGCACCGCACGGAGGGTCTGGAGAAGTTCGCCCG
TGATGTGCCCGAGGACCGCTGCTTCTCCATTGTCTTCAAGGACCAGCGCAATACACTAGACCTCATCGCC
CCATCGCCAGCTGATGCCCAGCACTGGGTGCTGGGGCTGCACAAGATCATCCACCACTCAGGCTCCATGG
ACCAGCGTCAGAAGCTACAGCACTGGATTCACTCCTGCTTGCGAAAAGGTGN
