>Addgene plasmid #35142 | 2PH-PLCdelta-GFP | depositor partial sequence | sequence record 42780 | EGFP Reverse sequence (oriented correctly)
AAGACCATCTGGCAGGAGTCCCGCAAGGTCATGCGGACCCCGGAGTCCCAGCTGTTCTCCATCGAGGACA
TTCAGGAGGTGCGAATGGGGCACCGCACGGAGGGTCTGGAGAAGTTCGCCCGTGATGTGCCCGAGGACCG
CTGCTTCTCCATTGTCTTCAAGGACCAGCGCAATACACTAGACCTCATCGCCCCATCGCCAGCTGATGCC
CAGCACTGGGTGCTGGGGCTGCACAAGATCATCCACCACTCAGGCTCCATGGACCAGCGTCAGAAGCTAC
AGCACTGGATTCACTCCTGCTTGCGAAAAGGTGGCAAAAACAAGGACAACAAGATAATCCATATGGACTC
GGGCCGGGACTTCCTGACCCTGCACGGCCTACAGGATGATGAGGATCTACAGGCGCTGCTGAAGGGCAGC
CAGCTCCTGAAGGTGAAGTCCAGCTCATGGAGGAGAGAGCGCTTCTACAAGTTGCAGGAGGACTGCAAGA
CCATCTGGCAGGAGTCCCGCAAGGTCATGCGGACCCCGGAGTCCCAGCTGTTCTCCATCGAGGACATTCA
GGAGGTGCGAATGGGGCACCGCACGGAGGGTCTGGAGAAGTTCGCCCGTGATGTGCCCGAGGACCGCTGC
TTCTCCATTGTCTTCAAGGACCAGCGCAATACACTAGACCTCATCGCCCCATCGCCAGCTGATGCCCAGC
ACTGGGTGCTGGGGCTGCACAAGATCATCCACCACTCAGGCTCCATGGATCCACCGGTCGCCACCATGGT
GAGCAAGGGCGAGGAG
