>Addgene plasmid #35142 | 2PH-PLCdelta-GFP | addgene partial sequence | sequence record 43447 | EGFP-N 5'-CGTCGCCGTCCAGCTCGACCAG-3'
TACCATGGTGGCGACCGGTGGATCCATGGAGCCTGAGTGGTGGATGATCTTGTGCAGCCCCAGCACCCAG
TGCTGGGCATCAGCTGGCGATGGGGCGATGAGGTCTAGTGTATTGCGCTGGTCCTTGAAGACAATGGAGA
AGCAGCGGTCCTCGGGCACATCACGGGCGAACTTCTCCAGACCCTCCGTGCGGTGCCCCATTCGCACCTC
CTGAATGTCCTCGATGGAGAACAGCTGGGACTCCGGGGTCCGCATGACCTTGCGGGACTCCTGCCAGATG
GTCTTGCAGTCCTCCTGCAACTTGTAGAAGCGCTCTCTCCTCCATGAGCTGGACTTCACCTTCAGGAGCT
GGCTGCCCTTCAGCAGCGCCTGTAGATCCTCATCATCCTGTAGGCCGTGCAGGGTCAGGAAGTCCCGGCC
CGAGTCCATATGGATTATCTTGTTGTCCTTGTTTTTGCCACCTTTTCGCAAGCAGGAGTGAATCCAGTGC
TGTAGCTTCTGACGCTGGTCCATGGAGCCTGAGTGGTGGATGATCTTGTGCAGCCCCAGCACCCAGTGCT
GGGCATCAGCTGGCGATGGGGCGATGAGGTCTAGTGTATTGCGCTGGTCCTTGAAGACAATGGAGAAGCA
GCGGTCCTCGGGCACATCACGGGCGAACTTCTCCAGACCCTCCGTGCGGTGCCCCATTCGCACCTCCTGA
ATGTCCTCGATGGAGAACAGCTGGGACTC
